Addgene plasmid #172793: pLBC0131
Purpose: Level 0 module containing CDS2ns_deltamPTAC5
Depositing lab: Benjamin Field. Depositing organization: CNRS DR12, Delegation Provence et Corse. Publication: MoBiFC: development of a modular bimolecular fluorescence complementation toolkit for the analysis of chloroplast protein-protein interactions. Velay F, Soula M, Mehrez M, Belbachir C, D'Alessandro S, Laloi C, Crete P, Field B. Plant Methods. 2022 May 26;18(1):69. doi: 10.1186/s13007-022-00902-1. PubMed 35619173.
Backbone
  Vector backbone: pAGM1299
  Backbone manufacturer: Engler et al. 2014
  Vector type: Synthetic Biology
Growth in bacteria
  Bacterial resistance: Spectinomycin, 50 μg/mL
  Growth temperature: 37°C
  Growth strain: DH5alpha
  Copy number: High Copy
Gene/Insert
  Gene/Insert name: CDS mature PTAC5 with C-ter delection (41-252), Arabidopsis thaliana
  Species: A. thaliana (mustard weed)
  Mutation: no
  Cloning method: Restriction Enzyme; 5′ cloning site Unknown (unknown if destroyed)
Terms and licenses: Academic/Nonprofit Terms; Industry Terms: Not Available to Industry
Depositor comments: Please visit https://www.biorxiv.org/content/10.1101/2021.03.01.433373v1 for bioRxiv preprint.
How to cite: pLBC0131 was a gift from Benjamin Field (Addgene plasmid # 172793 ; http://n2t.net/addgene:172793 ; RRID:Addgene_172793)
