[The description below was written by a language model from this plasmid's Addgene catalogue record and pLannotate feature annotations shown in this document.]
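Description:
pLBC0131 is a Level 0 module plasmid from the MoBiFC toolkit, a modular cloning (MoClo/Golden Gate-style) system built for bimolecular fluorescence complementation analysis of chloroplast protein-protein interactions in plants. It is based on the pAGM1299 Level 0 acceptor backbone and is a small (about 2.9 kb) synthetic-biology part-storage vector maintained in E. coli. Propagation relies on a high-copy ColE1/pUC-type origin, and selection is by spectinomycin through the aadA aminoglycoside adenylyltransferase gene, which lies downstream of a bla-type promoter. The short integrase, gentamicin acetyltransferase and lacI fragments flagged in the annotation appear to be remnants of the resistance cassette's integron origin and of the backbone's cloning region, not functional genes.

The payload is a coding-sequence part designated CDS2ns_deltamPTAC5: the mature form of Arabidopsis thaliana PTAC5 with a C-terminal deletion, covering residues 41-252. The annotated PTAC5 fragment of roughly 636 nt matches that span. PTAC5 is a plastid protein with zinc-dependent disulfide isomerase activity, linked to maintenance of plastid-encoded RNA polymerase-dependent transcription and chloroplast development under heat stress. Starting at residue 41 presumably omits the native N-terminal transit peptide, and in MoClo nomenclature "CDS2ns" usually denotes a coding part without a stop codon, placed after an N-terminal signal or tag module and able to accept a C-terminal fusion; the record itself does not spell this out.

The plasmid carries no promoter or terminator for plant expression. It serves as a building block to be combined with other Level 0 parts, such as promoters, targeting peptides and split-fluorescent-protein fragments, into higher-level transcription units. The specific cloning sites and fusion overhangs are not given in the record.
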