Features (pLannotate 1.2.2; 7 found; start..end, strand, type, name):
    110..214     +  promoter       AmpR promoter: bla
    205..285     -  CDS            int (fragment): INT2_ECOLX - Protein inferred from homology: Swiss-Prot protein existence level 3. Putative integrase believed to be involved in the insertion of antibiotic resistance genes into plasmids and transposons. From Escherichia coli.
    373..429     +  CDS            GmR (fragment): gentamycin acetyltransferase; aacC1; confers resistance to gentamycin
    436..1224    +  CDS            aadA: S3AD_ECOLX - Experimental evidence at protein level: Swiss-Prot protein existence level 1. Mediates bacterial resistance to the antibiotics streptomycin and spectinomycin. From Escherichia coli.
   1398..1986    +  rep_origin     ori: high-copy-number ColE1/pMB1/pBR322/pUC origin of replication
   2169..2218    +  CDS            lacI (fragment): lac repressor; lacI; The lac repressor binds to the lac operator to inhibit transcription in E. coli. This inhibition can be relieved by adding lactose or isopropyl-β-D-thiogalactopyranoside (IPTG).
   2238..2873    +  CDS            PTAC5 (fragment): PTAC5_ARATH - Experimental evidence at protein level: Swiss-Prot protein existence level 1. Exhibits zinc-dependent disulfide isomerase activity. Required for seedling and chloroplast development under heat stress, probably by maintaining plastid-encoded RNA polymerase (PEP)-dependent transcription. From Arabidopsis thaliana (Mouse-ear cress).
>Addgene plasmid #172793 | pLBC0131 | addgene full sequence | sequence record 346259 | Addgene NGS Result
GTGGCTCTTCAGTGGACGAAAGGGCCTCGTGATACGCCTATTTTTATAGGTTAATGTCATGATAATAATG
GTTTCTTAGACGTCAGGTGGCACTTTTCGGGGAAATGTGCGCGGAACCCCTATTTGTTTATTTTTCTAAA
TACATTCAAATATGTATCCGCTCATGAGACAATAACCCTGATAAATGCTTCAATAATATTGAAAAAGGAA
GAGTATGCGCTCACGCAACTGGTCCAGAACCTTGACCGAACGCAGCGGTGGTAACGGCGCAGTGGCGGTT
TTCATGGCTTGTTATGACTGTTTTTTTTTGGGGTACAGTCTATGCCTCGGGCATCCAAGCAGCAAGCGCG
TTACGCCGTGGGTCGATGTTTGATGTTATGGAGCAGCAACGATGTTACGCAGCAGGGCAGTCGCCCTAAA
ACAAAGTTAAACATCATGAGGGAAGCGGTGATCGCCGAAGTATCGACTCAACTATCAGAGGTAGTTGGCG
TCATCGAGCGCCATCTCGAACCGACGTTGCTGGCCGTACATTTGTACGGCTCCGCAGTGGATGGCGGCCT
GAAGCCACACAGCGATATTGATTTGCTGGTTACGGTGACCGTAAGGCTTGATGAAACAACGCGGCGAGCT
TTGATCAACGACCTTTTGGAAACTTCGGCTTCCCCTGGAGAGAGCGAGATTCTCCGCGCTGTAGAAGTCA
CCATTGTTGTGCACGACGACATCATTCCGTGGCGTTATCCAGCTAAGCGCGAACTGCAATTTGGAGAATG
GCAGCGCAATGACATTCTTGCAGGTATCTTCGAGCCAGCCACGATCGACATTGATCTGGCTATCTTGCTG
ACAAAAGCAAGAGAACATAGCGTTGCCTTGGTAGGTCCAGCGGCGGAGGAACTCTTTGATCCGGTTCCTG
AACAGGATCTATTTGAGGCGCTAAATGAAACCTTAACGCTATGGAACTCGCCGCCCGACTGGGCTGGCGA
TGAGCGAAATGTAGTGCTTACGTTGTCCCGCATTTGGTACAGCGCAGTAACCGGCAAAATCGCGCCGAAG
GATGTCGCTGCCGACTGGGCAATGGAGCGCCTGCCGGCCCAGTATCAGCCCGTCATACTTGAAGCTAGAC
AGGCTTATCTTGGACAAGAAGAAGATCGCTTGGCCTCGCGCGCAGATCAGTTGGAAGAATTTGTCCATTA
CGTAAAAGGCGAGATCACCAAGGTAGTCGGCAAATAACTGTCAGACCAAGTTTACTCATATATACTTTAG
ATTGATTTAAAACTTCATTTTTAATTTAAAAGGATCTAGGTGAAGATCCTTTTTGATAATCTCATGACCA
AAATCCCTTAACGTGAGTTTTCGTTCCACTGAGCGTCAGACCCCGTAGAAAAGATCAAAGGATCTTCTTG
AGATCCTTTTTTTCTGCGCGTAATCTGCTGCTTGCAAACAAAAAAACCACCGCTACCAGCGGTGGTTTGT
TTGCCGGATCAAGAGCTACCAACTCTTTTTCCGAAGGTAACTGGCTTCAGCAGAGCGCAGATACCAAATA
CTGTTCTTCTAGTGTAGCCGTAGTTAGGCCACCACTTCAAGAACTCTGTAGCACCGCCTACATACCTCGC
TCTGCTAATCCTGTTACCAGTGGCTGCTGCCAGTGGCGATAAGTCGTGTCTTACCGGGTTGGACTCAAGA
CGATAGTTACCGGATAAGGCGCAGCGGTCGGGCTGAACGGGGGGTTCGTGCACACAGCCCAGCTTGGAGC
GAACGACCTACACCGAACTGAGATACCTACAGCGTGAGCTATGAGAAAGCGCCACGCTTCCCGAAGGGAG
AAAGGCGGACAGGTATCCGGTAAGCGGCAGGGTCGGAACAGGAGAGCGCACGAGGGAGCTTCCAGGGGGA
AACGCCTGGTATCTTTATAGTCCTGTCGGGTTTCGCCACCTCTGACTTGAGCGTCGATTTTTGTGATGCT
CGTCAGGGGGGCGGAGCCTATGGAAAAACGCCAGCAACGCGGCCTTTTTACGGTTCCTGGCCTTTTGCTG
GCCTTTTGCTCACATGTTCTTTCCTGCGTTATCCCCTGATTCTGTGGATAACCGTATTACCGCCTTTGAG
TGAGCTGATACCGCTCGCCGCAGCCGAACGACCGAGCGCAGCGAGTCAGTGAGCGAGGAAGCGGAAGAGC
GCCCAATACGCAAACCGCCTCTCCCCGCGCGTTGGCCGATTCATTAATCACTCTGTGGTCTCAAGGTTGC
TTCTCCACTCAAAATCCCGACCGCGAAGAGGTCCGGTGGCTCCGGGAAGAGCAGAGATGGATTCGCGAGG
AGCAACGATGGATTCGTGAAGAACAGAGATGGATACGCGAACGTGAATCGCTTCTACAAGAGATTTCGGA
TCTACAGCTCAGAATTCAATCCCTAGAGTCACGAAATTCGCAATTGGGGAATTCTATTCCCGATACGATT
TCGAATATCGCTGCTTTGCTTCAGGTTTTGAAGGAGAAGAATCGGATTTCTGAGAGTGGATTGAGCGCAA
CGCCGATGGTATTGGAGAGTACGAGAGAACAAATTGTTGAGGAGGTGGAAGAAGAAGAGAAGCGAGTGAT
TATTGCTGAAGAGAAAGTTAGGGTTTCGGAGCCGGTGAAGAAGATCAAGAGGAGGATATTGAAAGTTGGA
AGCGAAGGCGACGATGTTCAAGCTTTGCAGGAAGCTCTGTTGAAATTAGGATTCTATTCGGGCGAAGAGG
ATATGGAGTTCTCGAGCTTTTCAAGTGGGACTGCAAGTGCTGTTAAGACTTGGCAAGCATCGCTTGGGGT
CCGTGAGGATGGGGTAATGACAGCAGAGCTTCTTCAGAGGTTGTTCATGGATGAGGACGTAGAGACAGAT
AAGTCTTCGTGAGACCACGAA
